>Addgene plasmid #187168 | TALED_Left-stuffer-1397C-UGI | addgene full sequence | sequence record 368784 | Addgene NGS Result
GACGGATCGGGAGATCTCCCGATCCCCTATGGTGCACTCTCAGTACAATCTGCTCTGATGCCGCATAGTT
AAGCCAGTATCTGCTCCCTGCTTGTGTGTTGGAGGTCGCTGAGTAGTGCGCGAGCAAAATTTAAGCTACA
ACAAGGCAAGGCTTGACCGACAATTGCATGAAGAATCTGCTTAGGGTTAGGCGTTTTGCGCTGCTTCGCG
ATGTACGGGCCAGATATACGCGTTGACATTGATTATTGACTAGTTATTAATAGTAATCAATTACGGGGTC
ATTAGTTCATAGCCCATATATGGAGTTCCGCGTTACATAACTTACGGTAAATGGCCCGCCTGGCTGACCG
CCCAACGACCCCCGCCCATTGACGTCAATAATGACGTATGTTCCCATAGTAACGCCAATAGGGACTTTCC
ATTGACGTCAATGGGTGGAGTATTTACGGTAAACTGCCCACTTGGCAGTACATCAAGTGTATCATATGCC
AAGTACGCCCCCTATTGACGTCAATGACGGTAAATGGCCCGCCTGGCATTATGCCCAGTACATGACCTTA
TGGGACTTTCCTACTTGGCAGTACATCTACGTATTAGTCATCGCTATTACCATGGTGATGCGGTTTTGGC
AGTACATCAATGGGCGTGGATAGCGGTTTGACTCACGGGGATTTCCAAGTCTCCACCCCATTGACGTCAA
TGGGAGTTTGTTTTGGCACCAAAATCAACGGGACTTTCCAAAATGTCGTAACAACTCCGCCCCATTGACG
CAAATGGGCGGTAGGCGTGTACGGTGGGAGGTCTATATAAGCAGAGCTCTCTGGCTAACTAGAGAACCCA
CTGCTTACTGGCTTATCGAAATTAATACGACTCACTATAGGGAGATGGCTCTTAGTCGAGCCGTCTGTGG
TACTTCCCGACAGCTTGCTCCAGTCTTGGGGTACCTTGGCTCCCGACAAAAGCACTCTCTCCCTGATTAC
CCTTACGATGTACCTGACTACGCCGGCTACCCTTACGACGTACCAGATTACGCTGGATATCCATACGATG
TCCCTGATTATGCTGGGATCCGAATTCAAGATCTACGCACGCTCGGCTACAGCCAGCAGCAACAGGAGAA
GATCAAACCGAAGGTTCGTTCGACAGTGGCGCAGCACCACGAGGCACTGGTCGGCCATGGGTTTACACAC
GCGCACATCGTTGCGCTCAGCCAACACCCGGCAGCGTTAGGGACCGTCGCTGTCAAGTATCAGGACATGA
TCGCAGCGTTGCCAGAGGCGACACACGAAGCGATCGTTGGCGTCGGCAAACAGTGGTCCGGCGCACGCGC
TCTGGAGGCCTTGCTCACGGTGGCGGGAGAGTTGAGAGGTCCACCGTTACAGTTGGACACAGGCCAACTT
CTCAAGATTGCAAAACGTGGCGGCGTGACCGCAGTGGAGGCAGTGCATGCATGGCGCAATGCACTGACGG
GTGCCCCCCTGAAGAGACCTCCGTAAGATGCTTTTCTGTGACTGGTGAGTACTCAACCAAGTCATTCTGA
GAATAGTGTATGCGGCGACCGAGTTGCTCTTGCCCGGCGTCAATACGGGATAATACCGCGCCACATAGCA
GAACTTTAAAAGTGCTCATCATTGGAAAACGTTCTTCGGGGCGAAAACTCTCAAGGATCTTACCGCTGTT
GAGATCCAGTTCGATGTAACCCACTCGTGCACCCAACTGATCTTCAGCATCTTTTACTTTCACCAGCGTT
TCTGGGTGAGCAAAAACAGGAAGGCAAAATGCCGCAAAAAAGGGAATAAGGGCGACACGGAAATGTTGAA
TACTCATACTCTTCCTTTTTCAATATTATTGAAGCATTTATCAGGGTTATTGTCTCATGAGCGGATACAT
ATTTGAATGTATTTAGAAAAATAAACAAATAGGGGTTCCGCGCACATTTCCCCGAAAAGTGCCACCTGAC
GTCTAAGAAACCATTATTATCATGACATTAACCTATAAAAATAGGCGTATCACGAGGCCCTTTCGTCTCG
CGCGTTTCGGTGATGACGGTGAAAACCTCTGACACATGCAGCTCCCGGAGACGGTCACAGCTTGTCTGTA
AGCGGATGCCGGGAGCAGACAAGCCCGTCAGGGCGCGTCAGCGGGTGTTGGCGGGTGTCGGGGCTGGCTT
AACTATGCGGCATCAGAGCAGATTGTACTGAGAGTGCACCATATGCGGTGTGAAATACCGCACAGATGCG
TAAGGAGAAAATACCGCATCAGGCGCCATTCGCCATTCAGGCTGCGCAACTGTTGGGAAGGGCGATCGGT
GCGGGCCTCTTCGCTATTACGCCAGCTGGCGAAAGGGGGATGTGCTGCAAGGCGATTAAGTTGGGTAACG
CCAGGGTTTTCCCAGTCACGACGTTGTAAAACGACGGCCAGTGAATTCGAGCTCGGTACCCGGGGATCCT
CTAGAGTCGACCTGCAGGCATGCAAGCTTGGCGTAATCATGGTCATAGCTGTTTCCTGTGTGAAATTGTT
ATCCGCTCACAATTCCACACAACATACGAGCCGGAAGCATAAAGTGTAAAGCCTGGGGTGCCTAATGAGT
GAGCTAACTCACATTAATTGCGTTGCGCTCACTGCCCGCTTTCCAGTCGGGAAACCTGTCGTGCCAGCTG
CATTAATGAATCGGCCAACGCGCGGGGAGAGGCGGTTTGCGTATTGGGCGCTCTTCCGCTTCCTCGCTCA
CTGACTCGCTGCGCTCGGTCGTTCGGCTGCGGCGAGCGGTATCAGCTCACTCAAAGGCGGTAATACGGTT
ATCCACAGAATCAGGGGGGTCTCACGGTCTGACTCCGGAACAGGTGGTGGCGATTGCAAGCAACGGCGGC
GGCAAACAGGCTCTAGAGAGCATTGTTGCCCAGCTCTCCAGACCTGATCCGGCGCTAGCCGCGTTGACAA
ATGATCATCTTGTTGCTCTTGCTTGTCTTGGCGGACGACCTGCCCTGGATGCTGTGAAAAAGGGGTTGGG
GGGCTCTGGCAGTGCCATACCTGTGAAGCGGGGAGCAACAGGGGAGACAAAGGTGTTCACAGGCAACTCT
AACAGTCCAAAGAGCCCCACCAAAGGCGGGTGTTCCGGTGGTTCAACAAATCTGTCTGACATCATAGAAA
AAGAAACTGGCAAACAACTGGTGATACAAGAAAGTATTCTGATGTTGCCTGAGGAAGTTGAAGAGGTAAT
AGGCAACAAGCCTGAAAGCGATATACTGGTACATACCGCATACGATGAGTCAACTGACGAAAACGTGATG
CTCTTGACATCCGATGCCCCTGAATACAAGCCCTGGGCACTTGTAATCCAAGATAGTAATGGGGAGAACA
AAATCAAAATGTTGTAGTCAGGGCCCTATTCTATAGTGTCACCTAAATGCTAGAGCTCGCTGATCAGCCT
CGACTGTGCCTTCTAGTTGCCAGCCATCTGTTGTTTGCCCCTCCCCCGTGCCTTCCTTGACCCTGGAAGG
TGCCACTCCCACTGTCCTTTCCTAATAAAATGAGGAAATTGCATCGCATTGTCTGAGTAGGTGTCATTCT
ATTCTGGGGGGTGGGGTGGGGCAGGACAGCAAGGGGGAGGATTGGGAAGACAATAGCAGGCATGCTGGGG
ATGCGGTGGGCTCTATGGCTTCTGAGGCGGAAAGAACCAGCTGGGGCTCTAGGGGGTATCCCCACGCTGC
AGTGAGCGGGACTCTGGGGTTCGAAATGACCGACCAAGCGACGCCCAACCTGCCATCACGAGATTTCGAT
TCCACCGCCGCCTTCTATGAAAGGTTGGGCTTCGGAATCGTTTTCCGGGACGCCGGCTGGATGATCCTCC
AGCGCGGGGATCTCATGCTGGAGTTCTTCGCCCACCCCAACTTGTTTATTGCAGCTTATAATGGTTACAA
ATAAAGCAATAGCATCACAAATTTCACAAATAAAGCATTTTTTTCACTGCATTCTAGTTGTGGTTTGTCC
AAACTCATCAATGTATCTTATCATGTCTGTATACCGTCGACCTCTAGCTAGAGCTTGGCGTAATCATGGT
CATAGCTGTTTCCTGTGTGAAATTGTTATCCGCTCACAATTCCACACAACATACGAGCCGGAAGCATAAA
GTGTAAAGCCTGGGGTGCCTAATGAGTGAGCTAACTCACATTAATTGCGTTGCGCTCACTGCCCGCTTTC
CAGTCGGGAAACCTGTCGTGCCAGCTGCATTAATGAATCGGCCAACGCGCGGGGAGAGGCGGTTTGCGTA
TTGGGCGCTCTTCCGCTTCCTCGCTCACTGACTCGCTGCGCTCGGTCGTTCGGCTGCGGCGAGCGGTATC
AGCTCACTCAAAGGCGGTAATACGGTTATCCACAGAATCAGGGGATAACGCAGGAAAGAACATGTGAGCA
AAAGGCCAGCAAAAGGCCAGGAACCGTAAAAAGGCCGCGTTGCTGGCGTTTTTCCATAGGCTCCGCCCCC
CTGACGAGCATCACAAAAATCGACGCTCAAGTCAGAGGTGGCGAAACCCGACAGGACTATAAAGATACCA
GGCGTTTCCCCCTGGAAGCTCCCTCGTGCGCTCTCCTGTTCCGACCCTGCCGCTTACCGGATACCTGTCC
GCCTTTCTCCCTTCGGGAAGCGTGGCGCTTTCTCATAGCTCACGCTGTAGGTATCTCAGTTCGGTGTAGG
TCGTTCGCTCCAAGCTGGGCTGTGTGCACGAACCCCCCGTTCAGCCCGACCGCTGCGCCTTATCCGGTAA
CTATCGTCTTGAGTCCAACCCGGTAAGACACGACTTATCGCCACTGGCAGCAGCCACTGGTAACAGGATT
AGCAGAGCGAGGTATGTAGGCGGTGCTACAGAGTTCTTGAAGTGGTGGCCTAACTACGGCTACACTAGAA
GAACAGTATTTGGTATCTGCGCTCTGCTGAAGCCAGTTACCTTCGGAAAAAGAGTTGGTAGCTCTTGATC
CGGCAAACAAACCACCGCTGGTAGCGGTGGTTTTTTTGTTTGCAAGCAGCAGATTACGCGCAGAAAAAAA
GGATCTCAAGAAGATCCTTTGATCTTTTCTACGGGGTCTGACGCTCAGTGGAACGAAAACTCACGTTAAG
GGATTTTGGTCATGAGATTATCAAAAAGGATCTTCACCTAGATCCTTTTAAATTAAAAATGAAGTTTTAA
ATCAATCTAAAGTATATATGAGTAAACTTGGTCTGACAGTTACCAATGCTTAATCAGTGAGGCACCTATC
TCAGCGATCTGTCTATTTCGTTCATCCATAGTTGCCTGACTCCCCGTCGTGTAGATAACTACGATACGGG
AGGGCTTACCATCTGGCCCCAGTGCTGCAATGATACCGCGAGATCCACGCTCACCGGCTCCAGATTTATC
AGCAATAAACCAGCCAGCCGGAAGGGCCGAGCGCAGAAGTGGTCCTGCAACTTTATCCGCCTCCATCCAG
TCTATTAATTGTTGCCGGGAAGCTAGAGTAAGTAGTTCGCCAGTTAATAGTTTGCGCAACGTTGTTGCCA
TTGCTACAGGCATCGTGGTGTCACGCTCGTCGTTTGGTATGGCTTCATTCAGCTCCGGTTCCCAACGATC
AAGGCGAGTTACATGATCCCCCATGTTGTGCAAAAAAGCGGTTAGCTCCTTCGGTCCTCCGATCGTTGTC
AGAAGTAAGTTGGCCGCAGTGTTATCACTCATGGTTATGGCAGCACTGCATAATTCTCTTACTGTCATGC
CATCCGTAAGATGCTTTTCTGTGACTGGTGAGTACTCAACCAAGTCATTCTGAGAATAGTGTATGCGGCG
ACCGAGTTGCTCTTGCCCGGCGTCAATACGGGATAATACCGCGCCACATAGCAGAACTTTAAAAGTGCTC
ATCATTGGAAAACGTTCTTCGGGGCGAAAACTCTCAAGGATCTTACCGCTGTTGAGATCCAGTTCGATGT
AACCCACTCGTGCACCCAACTGATCTTCAGCATCTTTTACTTTCACCAGCGTTTCTGGGTGAGCAAAAAC
AGGAAGGCAAAATGCCGCAAAAAAGGGAATAAGGGCGACACGGAAATGTTGAATACTCATACTCTTCCTT
TTTCAATATTATTGAAGCATTTATCAGGGTTATTGTCTCATGAGCGGATACATATTTGAATGTATTTAGA
AAAATAAACAAATAGGGGTTCCGCGCACATTTCCCCGAAAAGTGCCACCTGACGTC
Features (pLannotate 1.2.2; 32 found; start..end, strand, type, name):
     28..80      -  misc_feature   bom (fragment): basis of mobility region from pBR322
    235..614     +  enhancer       CMV enhancer: human cytomegalovirus immediate early enhancer
    615..818     +  promoter       CMV promoter: human cytomegalovirus (CMV) immediate early promoter
    814..847     +  LTR            5' LTR (truncated) (fragment): truncated 5' long terminal repeat (LTR) from HIV-1
    863..881     +  promoter       T7 promoter: promoter for bacteriophage T7 RNA polymerase
    891..989     +  CDS            SOD2 (fragment): SODM_HUMAN - Experimental evidence at protein level: Swiss-Prot protein existence level 1. Destroys superoxide anion radicals which are normally produced within the cells and which are toxic to biological systems. From Homo sapiens (Human).
   1008..1034    +  CDS            HA: HA (human influenza hemagglutinin) epitope tag
   1080..1493    +  CDS            avrXa10 (fragment): AVX10_XANOO - Experimental evidence at protein level: Swiss-Prot protein existence level 1. Avirulence protein. Induces the hypersensitive response (HR)in rice plants carrying the resistance gene Xa10. Activity depends on the presence of the core repeat domains; replacement with repeat domains from other proteins (AvrBs3 of X.euvesicatoria (AC P14727) or AvrXa7 of this organism) does not elicit the HR. Probably acts as a transcription factor in its host plant (rice) to induce plant resistance or disease. From Xanthomonas oryzae pv. oryzae.
   1490..1827    -  CDS            AmpR (fragment): β-lactamase; bla; confers resistance to ampicillin, carbenicillin, and related antibiotics
   1828..1932    -  promoter       AmpR promoter: bla
   2027..2062    +  CDS            rop (fragment): Rop protein, which maintains plasmids at low copy number; rop
   2164..2263    +  misc_feature   bom (fragment): basis of mobility region from pBR322
   2269..2426    -  CDS            lacZα (fragment): LacZα fragment of β-galactosidase; lacZ fragment
   2423..2479    +  misc_feature   MCS: pUC18/19 multiple cloning site
   2516..2532    -  protein_bind   lac operator: The lac repressor binds to the lac operator to inhibit transcription in E. coli. This inhibition can be relieved by adding lactose or isopropyl-β-D-thiogalactopyranoside (IPTG). lac repressor encoded by lacI
   2540..2570    -  promoter       lac promoter: promoter for the E. coli lac operon
   2585..2606    -  protein_bind   CAP binding site: CAP binding activates transcription in the presence of cAMP. E. coli catabolite activator protein
   2619..2711    -  CDS            lacI (fragment): lac repressor; lacI; The lac repressor binds to the lac operator to inhibit transcription in E. coli. This inhibition can be relieved by adding lactose or isopropyl-β-D-thiogalactopyranoside (IPTG).
   2713..2817    -  rep_origin     RSF ori (fragment): Plasmids containing the RSF 1030 origin of replication can be propagated in E. coli cells that contain additional plasmids with compatible origins.
   3126..3374    +  CDS            UGI: UNGI_BPPB2 - Experimental evidence at protein level: Swiss-Prot protein existence level 1. This protein binds specifically and reversibly to the host uracil-DNA glycosylase, preventing removal of uracil residues from PBS2 DNA by the host uracil-excision repair system. From Bacillus phage PBS2 (Bacteriophage PBS2).
   3390..3408    -  promoter       SP6 promoter: promoter for bacteriophage SP6 RNA polymerase
   3434..3658    +  polyA_signal   bGH poly(A) signal: bovine growth hormone polyadenylation signal
   3662..3683    +  promoter       SV40 promoter (fragment): SV40 enhancer and early promoter
   3736..3894    +  CDS            ble (fragment): BLE_KLEPN - Experimental evidence at protein level: Swiss-Prot protein existence level 1. Binding protein with a strong affinity to the bleomycin family of antibiotics. Binds to CL990; an antimitotic-antibiotic compound. From Klebsiella pneumoniae.
   3889..4010    +  polyA_signal   SV40 poly(A) signal: SV40 polyadenylation signal
   4083..4099    -  protein_bind   lac operator: The lac repressor binds to the lac operator to inhibit transcription in E. coli. This inhibition can be relieved by adding lactose or isopropyl-β-D-thiogalactopyranoside (IPTG). lac repressor encoded by lacI
   4107..4137    -  promoter       lac promoter: promoter for the E. coli lac operon
   4152..4173    -  protein_bind   CAP binding site: CAP binding activates transcription in the presence of cAMP. E. coli catabolite activator protein
   4186..4278    -  CDS            lacI (fragment): lac repressor; lacI; The lac repressor binds to the lac operator to inhibit transcription in E. coli. This inhibition can be relieved by adding lactose or isopropyl-β-D-thiogalactopyranoside (IPTG).
   4461..5049    -  rep_origin     ori: high-copy-number ColE1/pMB1/pBR322/pUC origin of replication
   5220..6080    -  CDS            AmpR: β-lactamase; bla; confers resistance to ampicillin, carbenicillin, and related antibiotics
   6081..6185    -  promoter       AmpR promoter: bla
