[The description below was written by a language model from this plasmid's Addgene catalogue record and pLannotate feature annotations shown in this document.]
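Description:
TALED_Left-stuffer-1397C-UGI is a mammalian expression plasmid of about 6.2 kb built on the p3s backbone. It is recorded as the original parent vector from which the other constructs in a TALE-linked deaminase (TALED) mitochondrial base-editing series were made. It is propagated in E. coli as a high-copy plasmid through a ColE1/pUC-type origin and selected with ampicillin via a full-length β-lactamase gene and its promoter. The backbone carries only fragments of an SV40 promoter and a bleomycin-resistance gene ahead of an SV40 poly(A) signal, so the annotation shows no intact mammalian selection marker.

The synthetic insert of roughly 2.5 kb sits between the CMV enhancer/promoter and a bGH polyadenylation signal, and T7 and SP6 promoters flank it. The annotated reading frame opens with a short fragment of human SOD2, which is consistent with a mitochondrial targeting sequence. An HA epitope tag follows, and then a segment matching a Xanthomonas TAL effector (AvrXa10), which corresponds to the N-terminal TALE domain. Where a custom TALE repeat array would be expected, there is instead a stretch of miscellaneous bacterial vector fragments (partial AmpR, rop, bom, lacZα, a pUC MCS, lac regulatory elements and a partial RSF origin). This appears to be the "stuffer" of the name, presumably a placeholder to be replaced when target-specific repeats are assembled. An unannotated region lies downstream of the stuffer. By the construct name it should hold the "1397C" split-deaminase half, although the record does not define that part. The frame ends with the phage PBS2 uracil glycosylase inhibitor (UGI), which blocks uracil excision repair. The "Left" label suggests that derivatives of this plasmid form one arm of a paired TALE editor for human mitochondrial DNA.
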