Addgene plasmid #187168: TALED_Left-stuffer-1397C-UGI
Purpose: original vector to make all constructs
Depositing lab: Jin-Soo Kim. Depositing organization: Institute for Basic Science. Publication: Targeted A-to-G base editing in human mitochondrial DNA with programmable deaminases. Cho SI, Lee S, Mok YG, Lim K, Lee J, Lee JM, Chung E, Kim JS. Cell. 2022 May 12;185(10):1764-1776.e12. doi: 10.1016/j.cell.2022.03.039. Epub 2022 Apr 25. PubMed 35472302.
Backbone
  Vector backbone: p3s
  Backbone size w/o insert (bp): 3726
  Total vector size (bp): 6215
  Vector type: Mammalian Expression
Growth in bacteria
  Bacterial resistance: Ampicillin, 100 μg/mL
  Growth temperature: 37°C
  Growth strain: DH5alpha
  Copy number: High Copy
Gene/Insert
  Gene/Insert name: Left-stuffer-1397C-UGI
  Species: Synthetic
  Insert size (bp): 2490
  Promoter: pCMV
  Cloning method: Gibson Cloning
  Sequencing primers: 5′ CGCAAATGGGCGGTAGGCGTG; 3′ TAGAAGGCACAGTCGAGG
Terms and licenses: Academic/Nonprofit Terms; Industry Terms: Not Available to Industry
How to cite: TALED_Left-stuffer-1397C-UGI was a gift from Jin-Soo Kim (Addgene plasmid # 187168 ; http://n2t.net/addgene:187168 ; RRID:Addgene_187168)
